Addgene plasmid #43014: I-ATAT
Depositing lab: Chad Cowan & Kiran Musunuru. Depositing organization: Harvard University. Publication: A TALEN Genome-Editing System for Generating Human Stem Cell-Based Disease Models. Ding Q, Lee YK, Schaefer EA, Peters DT, Veres A, Kim K, Kuperwasser N, Motola DL, Meissner TB, Hendriks WT, Trevisan M, Gupta RM, Moisan A, Banks E, Friesen M, Schinzel RT, Xia F, Tang A, Xia Y, Figueroa E, Wann A, Ahfeldt T, Daheron L, Zhang F, Rubin LL, Peng LF, Chung RT, Musunuru K, Cowan CA. Cell Stem Cell. 2012 Dec 12. pii: S1934-5909(12)00645-5. doi: 10.1016/j.stem.2012.11.011. PubMed 23246482.
Backbone
  Vector backbone: pCRII-TOPO
  Backbone manufacturer: Invitrogen
  Backbone size w/o insert (bp): 3973
  Vector type: Bacterial Cloning
Growth in bacteria
  Bacterial resistance: Ampicillin and Kanamycin, 100 & 50 μg/mL
  Growth temperature: 37°C
  Growth strain: Top10
  Copy number: High Copy
Gene/Insert
  Gene/Insert name: I-ATAT
  Species: Synthetic
  Insert size (bp): 424
  Cloning method: TOPO Cloning
  Sequencing primers: 5′ T7; 3′ M13-rev
Terms and licenses: Academic/Nonprofit Terms; Industry Terms: Not Available to Industry
How to cite: I-ATAT was a gift from Chad Cowan & Kiran Musunuru (Addgene plasmid # 43014 ; http://n2t.net/addgene:43014 ; RRID:Addgene_43014)
