[The description below was written by a language model from this plasmid's Addgene catalogue record.]
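Description:
I-ATAT is a bacterial cloning plasmid built on the commercial pCRII-TOPO backbone (about 4 kb without insert), carrying a 424 bp synthetic insert that was introduced by TOPO cloning. It is a high-copy plasmid maintained in E. coli and is selectable with both ampicillin and kanamycin, consistent with the two resistance markers that this backbone carries. The insert sits between the T7 and M13-reverse priming sites, which are the positions recorded for sequencing across it. No feature table accompanies the record, so individual elements such as the replication origin are not itemised, and there is no indication of any promoter intended to express the insert in bacteria or in eukaryotic cells. The plasmid appears to serve purely as a storage and propagation vehicle for the fragment.

The record does not spell out what the insert encodes beyond its name and synthetic origin. The plasmid comes from a TALEN genome-editing system developed for generating human stem cell-based disease models. In that context, the name and size suggest a pre-assembled module of four TALE repeats, each about 100 bp, recognising the bases A-T-A-T. The prefix "I" may denote the module's position in an ordered assembly scheme. This reading is an inference from the name and the associated work rather than something stated in the catalogue fields. On that reading, I-ATAT would be one member of a library of multimer building blocks that are excised or amplified and joined in series to build custom TALE DNA-binding arrays. These arrays would then be moved into a separate nuclease expression vector for genome editing.
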