>Addgene plasmid #43014 | I-ATAT | depositor partial sequence | sequence record 58279 | I-ATAT sequence 424 bps
CGTCTCCTGACCCCAGAGCAGGTCGTGGCAATCGCCTCCAACATTGGCGGGAAACAGGCACTCGAGACTG
TCCAGCGCCTGCTTCCCGTGCTGTGCCAAGCGCACGGACTCACCCCAGAGCAGGTCGTGGCCATTGCCTC
GAATGGAGGGGGCAAACAGGCGTTGGAAACCGTACAACGATTGCTGCCGGTGCTGTGCCAAGCGCACGGC
CTCACCCCAGAGCAGGTCGTGGCAATCGCCTCCAACATTGGCGGGAAACAGGCACTCGAGACTGTCCAGC
GCCTGCTTCCCGTGCTGTGCCAAGCGCACGGATTAACCCCAGAGCAGGTCGTGGCCATTGCCTCGAATGG
AGGGGGCAAACAGGCGTTGGAAACCGTACAACGATTGCTGCCGGTGCTGTGCCAAGCGCACGGCTTAAGA
GACG
