>Addgene plasmid #43014 | I-ATAT | addgene partial sequence | sequence record 59947 | M13-F20 5'-TGTAAAACGACGGCCAGT-3'
CTATAGGGCGAATTGGGCCCTCTAGATGCATGCTCGAGCGGCCGCCAGTGTGATGGATATCTGCAGAATT
CGCCCTTATATAGATGCCGTCCTAGCGCGTCTCCTGACCCCAGAGCAGGTCGTGGCAATCGCCTCCAACA
TTGGCGGGAAACAGGCACTCGAGACTGTCCAGCGCCTGCTTCCCGTGCTGTGCCAAGCGCACGGACTCAC
CCCAGAGCAGGTCGTGGCCATTGCCTCGAATGGAGGGGGCAAACAGGCGTTGGAAACCGTACAACGATTG
CTGCCGGTGCTGTGCCAAGCGCACGGCCTCACCCCAGAGCAGGTCGTGGCAATCGCCTCCAACATTGGCG
GGAAACAGGCACTCGAGACTGTCCAGCGCCTGCTTCCCGTGCTGTGCCAAGCGCACGGATTAACCCCAGA
GCAGGTCGTGGCCATTGCCTCGAATGGAGGGGGCAAACAGGCGTTGGAAACCGTACAACGATTGCTGCCG
GTGCTGTGCCAAGCGCACGGCTTAAGAGACGTGGGCACAGGAAAGATACTTAAGGGCGAATTCCAGCACA
CTGGCGGCCGTTACTAGTGGATCCGAGCTCGGTACCAAGCTTGGCGTAATCATGGTCATAGCTGTTTCCT
GTGTGAAATTGTTATCCGCTCACAATTCCACACAACATACGAGCCGGAAGCATAAAGTGTAAAGCCTGGG
GTGCCTAATGAGTGAGCTAACTCACATTAATTGCGTTGCGCTCACTGCCCGCTTTCCAGTCGGGAAACCT
GTCGTGCCAGCTGCATTAATGAATCGGCCAACGCGCGGGGAGAGGCGGTTTGCGTATTGGGCGCTCTTCC
GCTTCCTCGCTCACTGACTCGCTGCGCTCGGTCGTTCGGCTGCGGCGAGCGGTATCAGCTCACTCAAAGG
CGGTAATACGGTTATCCACAGAATCAGGGGATAACGCAGGAAAGAACATGTG
